Addgene plasmid #85405: pGH020_sgRNA_G418-GFP
Purpose: hu6 driven sgRNA vector with G418 and GFP selectable markers
Depositing lab: Michael Bassik. Depositing organization: Stanford University. Publication: Directed evolution using dCas9-targeted somatic hypermutation in mammalian cells. Hess GT, Fresard L, Han K, Lee CH, Li A, Cimprich KA, Montgomery SB, Bassik MC. Nat Methods. 2016 Oct 31. doi: 10.1038/nmeth.4038. PubMed 27798611.
Backbone
  Vector backbone: original addgene plasmid #61426 from Feng Zhang lab was modified by replacing p65-HSF1 with AID*Δ
  Vector type: Mammalian Expression, Lentiviral, CRISPR
  Selectable markers: Neomycin (select with G418)
Growth in bacteria
  Bacterial resistance: Ampicillin, 100 μg/mL
  Growth temperature: 37°C
  Growth strain: NEB Stable
  Copy number: Unknown
Gene/Insert
  Gene/Insert name: G418 resistance and GFP
  gRNA/shRNA sequence: template
Terms and licenses: Academic/Nonprofit Terms; Industry Terms: Not Available to Industry
How to cite: pGH020_sgRNA_G418-GFP was a gift from Michael Bassik (Addgene plasmid # 85405 ; http://n2t.net/addgene:85405 ; RRID:Addgene_85405)
