[The description below was written by a language model from this plasmid's Addgene catalogue record and pLannotate feature annotations shown in this document.]
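Description:
pGH020_sgRNA_G418-GFP is a lentiviral CRISPR guide RNA expression vector for mammalian cells. It carries a human U6-driven sgRNA cassette alongside a dual neomycin-resistance and GFP marker. In bacteria it is maintained through a high-copy ColE1/pUC-type origin and selected with ampicillin via the β-lactamase gene. The lentiviral transfer region is of the HIV-1 type. A CMV enhancer/promoter sits upstream of a truncated 5' LTR, so full-length genomic RNA can be produced in packaging cells. This is followed by the Ψ packaging signal with a partial gag fragment, the Rev response element for Rev-dependent nuclear export, and the cPPT/CTS. A WPRE lies upstream of the truncated 3' LTR and boosts transcript expression.

The U6 RNA polymerase III promoter sits ahead of a Streptococcus pyogenes tracrRNA-derived scaffold. The record lists the guide sequence as "template", which indicates that a user-chosen spacer is meant to be cloned in rather than a specific target being present. Downstream, the EF-1α promoter drives the neo gene (G418 selection) followed by EGFP. Transduced cells can therefore be drug-selected and also tracked or sorted by fluorescence. The annotation does not identify the element that links the two coding sequences. A single loxP site follows EGFP, and its purpose is not stated.

The catalogue's backbone field describes a modification (replacement of p65-HSF1 with AID*Δ) that does not match any annotated feature here, and it probably refers to a related plasmid. The associated publication concerns dCas9-targeted somatic hypermutation for directed evolution in mammalian cells, where this vector would supply the sgRNAs.
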