Features (pLannotate 1.2.2; 23 found; start..end, strand, type, name):
     40..92      -  misc_feature   bom (fragment): basis of mobility region from pBR322
    247..626     +  enhancer       CMV enhancer: human cytomegalovirus immediate early enhancer
    627..826     +  promoter       CMV promoter: human cytomegalovirus (CMV) immediate early promoter
    844..1024    +  LTR            5' LTR (truncated): truncated 5' long terminal repeat (LTR) from HIV-1
   1071..1196    +  misc_feature   HIV-1 Ψ: packaging signal of human immunodeficiency virus type 1
   1180..1518    +  CDS            HIV-1 gag (fragment): gag protein from human immunodeficiency virus 1; gag
   1695..1928    +  misc_feature   RRE: The Rev response element (RRE) of HIV-1 allows for Rev-dependent mRNA export from the nucleus to the cytoplasm.
   2305..2405    +  CDS            Rev (fragment): human immunodeficiency virus 1 (HIV-1) Rev protein; rev; enhances nuclear export of unspliced and incompletely spliced viral mRNAs
   2455..2572    +  misc_feature   cPPT/CTS: central polypurine tract and central termination sequence of HIV-1
   2640..2880    +  promoter       U6 promoter: RNA polymerase III promoter for human U6 snRNA
   2926..2993    +  misc_RNA       tracrRNA (fragment): trans-activating CRISPR RNA for the Streptococcus pyogenes CRISPR/Cas9 system
   3052..4223    +  promoter       EF-1α promoter: strong constitutive promoter for human elongation factor EF-1α
   4235..5026    +  CDS            neo: KKA2_KLEPN - Also known as kan, nptII. Experimental evidence at protein level: Swiss-Prot protein existence level 1. Resistance to kanamycin, neomycin, paromomycin, ribostamycin, butirosin and gentamicin B. From Klebsiella pneumoniae.
   5102..5821    +  CDS            EGFP: the original enhanced GFP (Yang et al., 1996) mammalian codon-optimized
   5844..5877    +  protein_bind   loxP: Cre-mediated recombination occurs in the 8-bp core sequence (GCATACAT). Cre recombinase
   5910..5933    +  misc_feature   MCS (fragment): pBluescript multiple cloning site
   5933..6521    +  misc_feature   WPRE: woodchuck hepatitis virus posttranscriptional regulatory element
   6522..6541    +  misc_feature   MCS (fragment): pBluescript multiple cloning site
   6543..7043    +  CDS            nef (fragment): NEF_HV1LA - Experimental evidence at protein level: Swiss-Prot protein existence level 1. Extracellular Nef protein targets CD4(+) T-lymphocytes for apoptosis by interacting with CXCR4 surface receptors. From Human immunodeficiency virus type 1 group M subtype B (isolate Lai) (HIV-1).
   7050..7230    +  LTR            5' LTR (truncated): truncated 5' long terminal repeat (LTR) from HIV-1
   7292..7880    -  rep_origin     ori: high-copy-number ColE1/pMB1/pBR322/pUC origin of replication
   8051..8911    -  CDS            AmpR: β-lactamase; bla; confers resistance to ampicillin, carbenicillin, and related antibiotics
   8912..9016    -  promoter       AmpR promoter: bla
>Addgene plasmid #85405 | pGH020_sgRNA_G418-GFP | depositor full sequence | sequence record 165190 | pGH020_sgRNA_G418-GFP sequence 9044 bps
GCTTAAGCGGTCGACGGATCGGGAGATCTCCCGATCCCCTATGGTGCACTCTCAGTACAATCTGCTCTGA
TGCCGCATAGTTAAGCCAGTATCTGCTCCCTGCTTGTGTGTTGGAGGTCGCTGAGTAGTGCGCGAGCAAA
ATTTAAGCTACAACAAGGCAAGGCTTGACCGACAATTGCATGAAGAATCTGCTTAGGGTTAGGCGTTTTG
CGCTGCTTCGCGATGTACGGGCCAGATATACGCGTTGACATTGATTATTGACTAGTTATTAATAGTAATC
AATTACGGGGTCATTAGTTCATAGCCCATATATGGAGTTCCGCGTTACATAACTTACGGTAAATGGCCCG
CCTGGCTGACCGCCCAACGACCCCCGCCCATTGACGTCAATAATGACGTATGTTCCCATAGTAACGCCAA
TAGGGACTTTCCATTGACGTCAATGGGTGGAGTATTTACGGTAAACTGCCCACTTGGCAGTACATCAAGT
GTATCATATGCCAAGTACGCCCCCTATTGACGTCAATGACGGTAAATGGCCCGCCTGGCATTATGCCCAG
TACATGACCTTATGGGACTTTCCTACTTGGCAGTACATCTACGTATTAGTCATCGCTATTACCATGGTGA
TGCGGTTTTGGCAGTACATCAATGGGCGTGGATAGCGGTTTGACTCACGGGGATTTCCAAGTCTCCACCC
CATTGACGTCAATGGGAGTTTGTTTTGGCACCAAAATCAACGGGACTTTCCAAAATGTCGTAACAACTCC
GCCCCATTGACGCAAATGGGCGGTAGGCGTGTACGGTGGGAGGTCTATATAAGCAGCGCGTTTTGCCTGT
ACTGGGTCTCTCTGGTTAGACCAGATCTGAGCCTGGGAGCTCTCTGGCTAACTAGGGAACCCACTGCTTA
AGCCTCAATAAAGCTTGCCTTGAGTGCTTCAAGTAGTGTGTGCCCGTCTGTTGTGTGACTCTGGTAACTA
GAGATCCCTCAGACCCTTTTAGTCAGTGTGGAAAATCTCTAGCAGTGGCGCCCGAACAGGGACTTGAAAG
CGAAAGGGAAACCAGAGGAGCTCTCTCGACGCAGGACTCGGCTTGCTGAAGCGCGCACGGCAAGAGGCGA
GGGGCGGCGACTGGTGAGTACGCCAAAAATTTTGACTAGCGGAGGCTAGAAGGAGAGAGATGGGTGCGAG
AGCGTCAGTATTAAGCGGGGGAGAATTAGATCGCGATGGGAAAAAATTCGGTTAAGGCCAGGGGGAAAGA
AAAAATATAAATTAAAACATATAGTATGGGCAAGCAGGGAGCTAGAACGATTCGCAGTTAATCCTGGCCT
GTTAGAAACATCAGAAGGCTGTAGACAAATACTGGGACAGCTACAACCATCCCTTCAGACAGGATCAGAA
GAACTTAGATCATTATATAATACAGTAGCAACCCTCTATTGTGTGCATCAAAGGATAGAGATAAAAGACA
CCAAGGAAGCTTTAGACAAGATAGAGGAAGAGCAAAACAAAAGTAAGACCACCGCACAGCAAGCGGCCGG
CCGCGCTGATCTTCAGACCTGGAGGAGGAGATATGAGGGACAATTGGAGAAGTGAATTATATAAATATAA
AGTAGTAAAAATTGAACCATTAGGAGTAGCACCCACCAAGGCAAAGAGAAGAGTGGTGCAGAGAGAAAAA
AGAGCAGTGGGAATAGGAGCTTTGTTCCTTGGGTTCTTGGGAGCAGCAGGAAGCACTATGGGCGCAGCGT
CAATGACGCTGACGGTACAGGCCAGACAATTATTGTCTGGTATAGTGCAGCAGCAGAACAATTTGCTGAG
GGCTATTGAGGCGCAACAGCATCTGTTGCAACTCACAGTCTGGGGCATCAAGCAGCTCCAGGCAAGAATC
CTGGCTGTGGAAAGATACCTAAAGGATCAACAGCTCCTGGGGATTTGGGGTTGCTCTGGAAAACTCATTT
GCACCACTGCTGTGCCTTGGAATGCTAGTTGGAGTAATAAATCTCTGGAACAGATTTGGAATCACACGAC
CTGGATGGAGTGGGACAGAGAAATTAACAATTACACAAGCTTAATACACTCCTTAATTGAAGAATCGCAA
AACCAGCAAGAAAAGAATGAACAAGAATTATTGGAATTAGATAAATGGGCAAGTTTGTGGAATTGGTTTA
ACATAACAAATTGGCTGTGGTATATAAAATTATTCATAATGATAGTAGGAGGCTTGGTAGGTTTAAGAAT
AGTTTTTGCTGTACTTTCTATAGTGAATAGAGTTAGGCAGGGATATTCACCATTATCGTTTCAGACCCAC
CTCCCAACCCCGAGGGGACCCGACAGGCCCGAAGGAATAGAAGAAGAAGGTGGAGAGAGAGACAGAGACA
GATCCATTCGATTAGTGAACGGATCGGCACTGCGTGCGCCAATTCTGCAGACAAATGGCAGTATTCATCC
ACAATTTTAAAAGAAAAGGGGGGATTGGGGGGTACAGTGCAGGGGAAAGAATAGTAGACATAATAGCAAC
AGACATACAAACTAAAGAATTACAAAAACAAATTACAAAAATTCAAAATTTTCGGGTTTATTACAGGGAC
AGCAGAGATCCAGTTTGGTTAGTACCGGGCCCGCTCTCGAGGCGGCCGCGAGGGCCTATTTCCCATGATT
CCTTCATATTTGCATATACGATACAAGGCTGTTAGAGAGATAATTGGAATTAATTTGACTGTAAACACAA
AGATATTAGTACAAAATACGTGACGTAGAAAGTAATAATTTCTTGGGTAGTTTGCAGTTTTAAAATTATG
TTTTAAAATGGACTATCATATGCTTACCGTAACTTGAAAGTATTTCGATTTCTTGGCTTTATATATCTTG
TGGAAAGGACGAAACACCGGTGTCTTCGAGAAGACCTGTTTAAGAGCTAAGCTGGAAACAGCATAGCAAG
TTTAAATAAGGCTAGTCCGTTATCAACTTGAAAAAGTGGCACCGAGTCGGTGCTTTTTTTCCTAGGGGAT
CCATTATCTAGAGCGTGGATAACCGTATTACCGCCATGCATGTGCCCGTCAGTGGGCAGAGCGCACATCG
CCCACAGTCCCCGAGAAGTTGGGGGGAGGGGTCGGCAATTGAACCGGTGCCTAGAGAAGGTGGCGCGGGG
TAAACTGGGAAAGTGATGTCGTGTACTGGCTCCGCCTTTTTCCCGAGGGTGGGGGAGAACCGTATATAAG
TGCAGTAGTCGCCGTGAACGTTCTTTTTCGCAACGGGTTTGCCGCCAGAACACAGGTAAGTGCCGTGTGT
GGTTCCCGCGGGCCTGGCCTCTTTACGGGTTATGGCCCTTGCGTGCCTTGAATTACTTCCACCTGGCTGC
AGTACGTGATTCTTGATCCCGAGCTTCGGGTTGGAAGTGGGTGGGAGAGTTCGAGGCCTTGCGCTTAAGG
AGCCCCTTCGCCTCGTGCTTGAGTTGAGGCCTGGCCTGGGCGCTGGGGCCGCCGCGTGCGAATCTGGTGG
CACCTTCGCGCCTGTCTCGCTGCTTTCGATAAGTCTCTAGCCATTTAAAATTTTTGATGACCTGCTGCGA
CGCTTTTTTTCTGGCAAGATAGTCTTGTAAATGCGGGCCAAGATCTGCACACTGGTATTTCGGTTTTTGG
GGCCGCGGGCGGCGACGGGGCCCGTGCGTCCCAGCGCACATGTTCGGCGAGGCGGGGCCTGCGAGCGCGG
CCACCGAGAATCGGACGGGGGTAGTCTCAAGCTGGCCGGCCTGCTCTGGTGCCTGGCCTCGCGCCGCCGT
GTATCGCCCCGCCCTGGGCGGCAAGGCTGGCCCGGTCGGCACCAGTTGCGTGAGCGGAAAGATGGCCGCT
TCCCGGCCCTGCTGCAGGGAGCTCAAAATGGAGGACGCGGCGCTCGGGAGAGCGGGCGGGTGAGTCACCC
ACACAAAGGAAAAGGGCCTTTCCGTCCTCAGCCGTCGCTTCATGTGACTCCACGGAGTACCGGGCGCCGT
CCAGGCACCTCGATTAGTTCTCGCGCTTTTGGAGTACGTCGTCTTTAGGTTGGGGGGAGGGGTTTTATGC
GATGGAGTTTCCCCACACTGAGTGGGTGGAGACTGAAGTTAGGCCAGCTTGGCACTTGATGTAATTCTCC
TTGGAATTTGCCCTTTTTGAGTTTGGATCTTGGTTCATTCTCAAGCCTCAGACAGTGGTTCAAAGTTTTT
TTCTTCCATTTCAGGTGTCGTGAGCTAGCCCACCATGATTGAACAAGATGGATTGCACGCAGGTTCTCCG
GCCGCTTGGGTGGAGAGGCTATTCGGCTATGACTGGGCACAACAGACAATCGGCTGCTCTGATGCCGCCG
TGTTCCGGCTGTCAGCGCAGGGGCGCCCGGTTCTTTTTGTCAAGACCGACCTGTCCGGTGCCCTGAATGA
ACTGCAGGACGAGGCAGCGCGGCTATCGTGGCTGGCCACGACGGGCGTTCCTTGCGCAGCTGTGCTCGAC
GTTGTCACTGAAGCGGGAAGGGACTGGCTGCTATTGGGCGAAGTGCCGGGGCAGGATCTCCTGTCATCTC
ACCTTGCTCCTGCCGAGAAAGTATCCATCATGGCTGATGCAATGCGGCGGCTGCATACGCTTGATCCGGC
TACCTGCCCATTCGACCACCAAGCGAAACATCGCATCGAGCGAGCACGTACTCGGATGGAAGCCGGTCTT
GTCGATCAGGATGATCTGGACGAAGAGCATCAGGGGCTCGCGCCAGCCGAACTGTTCGCCAGGCTCAAGG
CGCGCATGCCCGACGGCGAGGATCTCGTCGTGACCCATGGCGATGCCTGCTTGCCGAATATCATGGTGGA
AAATGGCCGCTTTTCTGGATTCATCGACTGTGGCCGGCTGGGTGTGGCGGACCGCTATCAGGACATAGCG
TTGGCTACCCGTGATATTGCTGAAGAGCTTGGCGGCGAATGGGCTGACCGCTTCCTCGTGCTTTACGGTA
TCGCCGCTCCCGATTCGCAGCGCATCGCCTTCTATCGCCTTCTTGACGAGTTCTTCGGATCGGGAGAGGG
CAGAGGAAGTCTGCTAACATGCGGTGACGTCGAGGAGAATCCTGGCCCACCGGTCGCCACCATGGTGAGC
AAGGGCGAGGAGCTGTTCACCGGGGTGGTGCCCATCCTGGTCGAGCTGGACGGCGACGTAAACGGCCACA
AGTTCAGCGTGTCTGGCGAGGGCGAGGGCGATGCCACCTACGGCAAGCTGACCCTGAAGTTCATCTGCAC
CACCGGCAAGCTGCCCGTGCCCTGGCCCACCCTCGTGACCACCCTGACCTACGGCGTGCAGTGCTTCAGC
CGCTACCCCGACCACATGAAGCAGCACGACTTCTTCAAGTCCGCCATGCCCGAAGGCTACGTCCAGGAGC
GCACCATCTTCTTCAAGGACGACGGCAACTACAAGACCCGCGCCGAGGTGAAGTTCGAGGGCGACACCCT
GGTGAACCGCATCGAGCTGAAGGGCATCGACTTCAAGGAGGACGGCAACATCCTGGGGCACAAGCTGGAG
TACAACTACAACAGCCACAACGTCTATATCATGGCCGACAAGCAGAAGAACGGCATCAAGGCGAACTTCA
AGATCCGCCACAACATCGAGGACGGCAGCGTGCAGCTCGCCGACCACTACCAGCAGAACACCCCCATCGG
CGACGGCCCCGTGCTGCTGCCCGACAACCACTACCTGAGCACCCAGTCCGCCCTGAGCAAAGACCCCAAC
GAGAAGCGCGATCACATGGTCCTGCTGGAGTTCGTGACCGCCGCCGGGATCACTCTCGGCATGGACGAGC
TGTACAAGTAATAAGAATTCGTCGAGGGACCTAATAACTTCGTATAGCATACATTATACGAAGTTATACA
TGTTTAAGGGTTCCGGTTCCACTAGGTACAATTCGATATCAAGCTTATCGATAATCAACCTCTGGATTAC
AAAATTTGTGAAAGATTGACTGGTATTCTTAACTATGTTGCTCCTTTTACGCTATGTGGATACGCTGCTT
TAATGCCTTTGTATCATGCTATTGCTTCCCGTATGGCTTTCATTTTCTCCTCCTTGTATAAATCCTGGTT
GCTGTCTCTTTATGAGGAGTTGTGGCCCGTTGTCAGGCAACGTGGCGTGGTGTGCACTGTGTTTGCTGAC
GCAACCCCCACTGGTTGGGGCATTGCCACCACCTGTCAGCTCCTTTCCGGGACTTTCGCTTTCCCCCTCC
CTATTGCCACGGCGGAACTCATCGCCGCCTGCCTTGCCCGCTGCTGGACAGGGGCTCGGCTGTTGGGCAC
TGACAATTCCGTGGTGTTGTCGGGGAAATCATCGTCCTTTCCTTGGCTGCTCGCCTGTGTTGCCACCTGG
ATTCTGCGCGGGACGTCCTTCTGCTACGTCCCTTCGGCCCTCAATCCAGCGGACCTTCCTTCCCGCGGCC
TGCTGCCGGCTCTGCGGCCTCTTCCGCGACTTCGCCTTCGCCCTCAGACGAGTCGGATCTCCCTTTGGGC
CGCCTCCCCGCATCGATACCGTCGACCTCGATCGAGACCTAGAAAAACATGGAGCAATCACAAGTAGCAA
TACAGCAGCTACCAATGCTGATTGTGCCTGGCTAGAAGCACAAGAGGAGGAGGAGGTGGGTTTTCCAGTC
ACACCTCAGGTACCTTTAAGACCAATGACTTACAAGGCAGCTGTAGATCTTAGCCACTTTTTAAAAGAAA
AGGGGGGACTGGAAGGGCTAATTCACTCCCAACGAAGTCAAGATATCCTTGATCTGTGGATCTACCACAC
ACAAGGCTACTTCCCTGATTGGCAGAACTACACACCAGGGCCAGGGATCAGATATCCACTGACCTTTGGA
TGGTGCTACAAGCTAGTACCAGTTGAGCAAGAGAAGGTAGAAGAAGCCAATGAAGGAGAGAACACCCGCT
TGTTACACCCTGTGAGCCTGCATGGGATGGATGACCCGGAGAGAGAAGTATTAGAGTGGAGGTTTGACAG
CCGCCTAGCATTTCATCACATGGCCCGAGAGCTGCATCCGGACTGTACTGGGTCTCTCTGGTTAGACCAG
ATCTGAGCCTGGGAGCTCTCTGGCTAACTAGGGAACCCACTGCTTAAGCCTCAATAAAGCTTGCCTTGAG
TGCTTCAAGTAGTGTGTGCCCGTCTGTTGTGTGACTCTGGTAACTAGAGATCCCTCAGACCCTTTTAGTC
AGTGTGGAAAATCTCTAGCAGCATGTGAGCAAAAGGCCAGCAAAAGGCCAGGAACCGTAAAAAGGCCGCG
TTGCTGGCGTTTTTCCATAGGCTCCGCCCCCCTGACGAGCATCACAAAAATCGACGCTCAAGTCAGAGGT
GGCGAAACCCGACAGGACTATAAAGATACCAGGCGTTTCCCCCTGGAAGCTCCCTCGTGCGCTCTCCTGT
TCCGACCCTGCCGCTTACCGGATACCTGTCCGCCTTTCTCCCTTCGGGAAGCGTGGCGCTTTCTCATAGC
TCACGCTGTAGGTATCTCAGTTCGGTGTAGGTCGTTCGCTCCAAGCTGGGCTGTGTGCACGAACCCCCCG
TTCAGCCCGACCGCTGCGCCTTATCCGGTAACTATCGTCTTGAGTCCAACCCGGTAAGACACGACTTATC
GCCACTGGCAGCAGCCACTGGTAACAGGATTAGCAGAGCGAGGTATGTAGGCGGTGCTACAGAGTTCTTG
AAGTGGTGGCCTAACTACGGCTACACTAGAAGAACAGTATTTGGTATCTGCGCTCTGCTGAAGCCAGTTA
CCTTCGGAAAAAGAGTTGGTAGCTCTTGATCCGGCAAACAAACCACCGCTGGTAGCGGTGGTTTTTTTGT
TTGCAAGCAGCAGATTACGCGCAGAAAAAAAGGATCTCAAGAAGATCCTTTGATCTTTTCTACGGGGTCT
GACGCTCAGTGGAACGAAAACTCACGTTAAGGGATTTTGGTCATGAGATTATCAAAAAGGATCTTCACCT
AGATCCTTTTAAATTAAAAATGAAGTTTTAAATCAATCTAAAGTATATATGAGTAAACTTGGTCTGACAG
TTACCAATGCTTAATCAGTGAGGCACCTATCTCAGCGATCTGTCTATTTCGTTCATCCATAGTTGCCTGA
CTCCCCGTCGTGTAGATAACTACGATACGGGAGGGCTTACCATCTGGCCCCAGTGCTGCAATGATACCGC
GAGACCCACGCTCACCGGCTCCAGATTTATCAGCAATAAACCAGCCAGCCGGAAGGGCCGAGCGCAGAAG
TGGTCCTGCAACTTTATCCGCCTCCATCCAGTCTATTAATTGTTGCCGGGAAGCTAGAGTAAGTAGTTCG
CCAGTTAATAGTTTGCGCAACGTTGTTGCCATTGCTACAGGCATCGTGGTGTCACGCTCGTCGTTTGGTA
TGGCTTCATTCAGCTCCGGTTCCCAACGATCAAGGCGAGTTACATGATCCCCCATGTTGTGCAAAAAAGC
GGTTAGCTCCTTCGGTCCTCCGATCGTTGTCAGAAGTAAGTTGGCCGCAGTGTTATCACTCATGGTTATG
GCAGCACTGCATAATTCTCTTACTGTCATGCCATCCGTAAGATGCTTTTCTGTGACTGGTGAGTACTCAA
CCAAGTCATTCTGAGAATAGTGTATGCGGCGACCGAGTTGCTCTTGCCCGGCGTCAATACGGGATAATAC
CGCGCCACATAGCAGAACTTTAAAAGTGCTCATCATTGGAAAACGTTCTTCGGGGCGAAAACTCTCAAGG
ATCTTACCGCTGTTGAGATCCAGTTCGATGTAACCCACTCGTGCACCCAACTGATCTTCAGCATCTTTTA
CTTTCACCAGCGTTTCTGGGTGAGCAAAAACAGGAAGGCAAAATGCCGCAAAAAAGGGAATAAGGGCGAC
ACGGAAATGTTGAATACTCATACTCTTCCTTTTTCAATATTATTGAAGCATTTATCAGGGTTATTGTCTC
ATGAGCGGATACATATTTGAATGTATTTAGAAAAATAAACAAATAGGGGTTCCGCGCACATTTCCCCGAA
AAGTGCCACCTGAC
