>Addgene plasmid #85405 | pGH020_sgRNA_G418-GFP | addgene partial sequence | sequence record 167839 | hU6-F 5'-GAGGGCCTATTTCCCATGATT-3'
AGGCTGTTAGAGAGATAATTGGAATTAATTTGACTGTAAACACAAAGATATTAGTACAAAATACGTGACG
TAGAAAGTAATAATTTCTTGGGTAGTTTGCAGTTTTAAAATTATGTTTTAAAATGGACTATCATATGCTT
ACCGTAACTTGAAAGTATTTCGATTTCTTGGCTTTATATATCTTGTGGAAAGGACGAAACACCGGTGTCT
TCGAGAAGACCTGTTTAAGAGCTAAGCTGGAAACAGCATAGCAAGTTTAAATAAGGCTAGTCCGTTATCA
ACTTGAAAAAGTGGCACCGAGTCGGTGCTTTTTTTCCTAGGGGATCCATTATCTAGAGCGTGGATAACCG
TATTACCGCCATGCATGTGCCCGTCAGTGGGCAGAGCGCACATCGCCCACAGTCCCCGAGAAGTTGGGGG
GAGGGGTCGGCAATTGAACCGGTGCCTAGAGAAGGTGGCGCGGGGTAAACTGGGAAAGTGATGTCGTGTA
CTGGCTCCGCCTTTTTCCCGAGGGTGGGGGAGAACCGTATATAAGTGCAGTAGTCGCCGTGAACGTTCTT
TTTCGCAACGGGTTTGCCGCCAGAACACAGGTAAGTGCCGTGTGTGGTTCCCGCGGGCCTGGCCTCTTTA
CGGGTTATGGCCCTTGCGTGCCTTGAATTACTTCCACCTGGCTGCAGTACGTGATTCTTGATCCCGAGCT
TCGGGTTGGAAGTGGGTGGGAGAGTTCGAGGCCTTGCGCTTAAGGAGCCCCTTCGCCTCGTGCTTGAGTT
GAGGCCTGGCCTGGGCGCTGGGGCCGCCGCGTGCGAATCTGGTGGCACCTTCGCGCCTGTCTCGCTGCTT
TCGATAAGTCTCTAGCCATTTAAAATTT
