>Addgene plasmid #85405 | pGH020_sgRNA_G418-GFP | addgene partial sequence | sequence record 167840 | EXFP-R 5'-GTCTTGTAGTTGCCGTCGTC-3'
GGACGTAGCCTTCGGGCATGGCGGACTTGAAGAAGTCGTGCTGCTTCATGTGGTCGGGGTAGCGGCTGAA
GCACTGCACGCCGTAGGTCAGGGTGGTCACGAGGGTGGGCCAGGGCACGGGCAGCTTGCCGGTGGTGCAG
ATGAACTTCAGGGTCAGCTTGCCGTAGGTGGCATCGCCCTCGCCCTCGCCAGACACGCTGAACTTGTGGC
CGTTTACGTCGCCGTCCAGCTCGACCAGGATGGGCACCACCCCGGTGAACAGCTCCTCGCCCTTGCTCAC
CATGGTGGCGACCGGTGGGCCAGGATTCTCCTCGACGTCACCGCATGTTAGCAGACTTCCTCTGCCCTCT
CCCGATCCGAAGAACTCGTCAAGAAGGCGATAGAAGGCGATGCGCTGCGAATCGGGAGCGGCGATACCGT
AAAGCACGAGGAAGCGGTCAGCCCATTCGCCGCCAAGCTCTTCAGCAATATCACGGGTAGCCAACGCTAT
GTCCTGATAGCGGTCCGCCACACCCAGCCGGCCACAGTCGATGAATCCAGAAAAGCGGCCATTTTCCACC
ATGATATTCGGCAAGCAGGCATCGCCATGGGTCACGACGAGATCCTCGCCGTCGGGCATGCGCGCCTTGA
GCCTGGCGAACAGTTCGGCTGGCGCGAGCCCCTGATGCTCTTCGTCCAGATCATCCTGATCGACAAGACC
GGCTTCCATCCGAGTACGTGCTCGCTCGATGCGATGTTTCGCTTGGTGGTCGAATGGGCAGGTAGCCGGA
TCAAGCGTATGCAGCCGCCGCATTGCATCAGCCATGATGGATACTTTCTCGGCAGGAGCAAG
